Addgene plasmid #141850: TFORF1620
Purpose: Lentiviral vector for overexpressing transcription factor ORFs with unique 24-bp barcodes. Barcodes facilitate identification of transcription factors in pooled screens.
Depositing lab: Feng Zhang. Depositing organization: Broad Institute. Publication: A transcription factor atlas of directed differentiation. Joung J, Ma S, Tay T, Geiger-Schuller KR, Kirchgatterer PC, Verdine VK, Guo B, Arias-Garcia MA, Allen WE, Singh A, Kuksenko O, Abudayyeh OO, Gootenberg JS, Fu Z, Macrae RK, Buenrostro JD, Regev A, Zhang F. Cell. 2023 Jan 5;186(1):209-229.e26. doi: 10.1016/j.cell.2022.11.026. PubMed 36608654.
Backbone
  Vector backbone: pLX_TRC317
  Backbone manufacturer: Broad Institute Genetic Perturbation Platform
  Backbone size w/o insert (bp): 8264
  Vector type: Mammalian Expression, Lentiviral
  Selectable markers: Puromycin
Growth in bacteria
  Bacterial resistance: Ampicillin, 100 μg/mL
  Growth temperature: 37°C
  Growth strain: NEB Stable
  Copy number: High Copy
Gene/Insert
  Gene/Insert name: ZNF512
  Species: H. sapiens (human)
  Insert size (bp): 1805
  Entrez Gene: ZNF512
  Promoter: EF1a
  Cloning method: Unknown
  Sequencing primers: 5′ GGGTGGAGACTGAAGTTAGGCCAG; 3′ CACATAGCGTAAAAGGAGCAACATAG
Terms and licenses: Academic/Nonprofit Terms; Industry Terms: Not Available to Industry
Depositor comments: NM_032434,ENST00000355467 . The transcription factor ORF portion of this plasmid was synthesized by Genewiz. Please test multiple small colonies in case of plasmid recombination. To make this collection available in a timely manner, a portion of this collection was not fully sequenced by Addgene. If an Addgene verified full plasmid sequence is not available, please contact us prior to placing an order to request the full sequence.
How to cite: TFORF1620 was a gift from Feng Zhang (Addgene plasmid # 141850 ; http://n2t.net/addgene:141850 ; RRID:Addgene_141850)
