[The description below was written by a language model from this plasmid's Addgene catalogue record and pLannotate feature annotations shown in this document.]
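Description:
TFORF1620 is a lentiviral mammalian expression plasmid built on the pLX_TRC317 backbone and carrying the human zinc-finger gene ZNF512 as a barcoded transcription factor ORF. It belongs to a large collection of transcription factor overexpression constructs in which each ORF is paired with a unique 24-bp barcode, so that the factor present in a given cell can be identified by sequencing in pooled screens. In bacteria the roughly 10 kb plasmid is maintained through a high-copy ColE1/pUC-type origin and selected with ampicillin (β-lactamase under its own promoter). An f1 origin and residual lac/T7/T3 cloning-vector elements are also present in the backbone. The depositor notes that recombination can occur during propagation, as is common for LTR-containing plasmids.

The viral portion follows a third-generation, self-inactivating design. An RSV promoter fused to a truncated HIV-1 5' LTR drives production of the genomic RNA, followed by the Ψ packaging signal with a gag fragment, the RRE for Rev-dependent nuclear export, a cPPT/CTS element and a ΔU3 3' LTR, with an SV40 polyadenylation signal downstream. Within the transferred region, an SV40 early promoter drives puromycin N-acetyltransferase for selection of transduced cells. A separate EF-1α promoter drives the ZNF512 coding sequence, and a WPRE downstream enhances transcript stability and expression. The annotation does not label the barcode itself. A short sequence matching a U6 promoter fragment lies between the ORF and the WPRE, but the record does not state its role. The construct is used to produce lentivirus for stable ZNF512 overexpression, for example in pooled screens of transcription factors that direct cell differentiation.
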