Features (pLannotate 1.2.2; 31 found; start..end, strand, type, name):
      5..231     +  promoter       RSV promoter: Rous sarcoma virus enhancer/promoter
    232..412     +  LTR            5' LTR (truncated): truncated 5' long terminal repeat (LTR) from HIV-1
    459..584     +  misc_feature   HIV-1 Ψ: packaging signal of human immunodeficiency virus type 1
    568..931     +  CDS            HIV-1 gag (fragment): gag protein from human immunodeficiency virus 1; gag
   1077..1310    +  misc_feature   RRE: The Rev response element (RRE) of HIV-1 allows for Rev-dependent mRNA export from the nucleus to the cytoplasm.
   1687..1713    +  CDS            Rev (fragment): human immunodeficiency virus 1 (HIV-1) Rev protein; rev; enhances nuclear export of unspliced and incompletely spliced viral mRNAs
   1720..1743    +  promoter       SV40 promoter (fragment): SV40 early promoter
   1744..1815    +  promoter       SV40 promoter (fragment): SV40 enhancer and early promoter
   1839..1974    +  rep_origin     SV40 ori: SV40 origin of replication
   2020..2616    +  CDS            PuroR (fragment): puromycin N-acetyltransferase; pac from Streptomyces; confers resistance to puromycin
   2665..2782    +  misc_feature   cPPT/CTS: central polypurine tract and central termination sequence of HIV-1
   2847..2913    +  CDS            small t antigen (fragment): SV40 (simian virus 40) small t antigen
   2920..4098    +  promoter       EF-1α promoter: strong constitutive promoter for human elongation factor EF-1α
   4115..5815    +  CDS            ZNF512: ZN512_HUMAN - Also known as KIAA1805. Experimental evidence at protein level: Swiss-Prot protein existence level 1. May be involved in transcriptional regulation. From Homo sapiens (Human).
   5831..5884    +  promoter       U6 promoter (fragment): RNA polymerase III promoter for human U6 snRNA
   5926..6514    +  misc_feature   WPRE: woodchuck hepatitis virus posttranscriptional regulatory element
   6565..6584    +  misc_feature   cPPT/CTS (fragment): central polypurine tract and central termination sequence of HIV-1
   6586..6819    +  LTR            3' LTR (ΔU3): self-inactivating 3' long terminal repeat (LTR) from HIV-1
   6897..7018    +  polyA_signal   SV40 poly(A) signal: SV40 polyadenylation signal
   7058..7193    +  rep_origin     SV40 ori: SV40 origin of replication
   7214..7232    -  promoter       T7 promoter: promoter for bacteriophage T7 RNA polymerase
   7240..7395    +  CDS            lacZα (fragment): LacZα fragment of β-galactosidase; lacZ fragment
   7400..7828    +  rep_origin     f1 ori (sequence partly withheld): f1 bacteriophage origin of replication; arrow indicates direction of (+) strand synthesis
   7881..7985    +  promoter       AmpR promoter: bla
   7986..8846    +  CDS            AmpR: β-lactamase; bla; confers resistance to ampicillin, carbenicillin, and related antibiotics
   9017..9605    +  rep_origin     ori: high-copy-number ColE1/pMB1/pBR322/pUC origin of replication
   9788..9880    +  CDS            lacI (fragment): lac repressor; lacI; The lac repressor binds to the lac operator to inhibit transcription in E. coli. This inhibition can be relieved by adding lactose or isopropyl-β-D-thiogalactopyranoside (IPTG).
   9893..9914    +  protein_bind   CAP binding site: CAP binding activates transcription in the presence of cAMP. E. coli catabolite activator protein
   9929..9959    +  promoter       lac promoter: promoter for the E. coli lac operon
   9967..9983    +  protein_bind   lac operator: The lac repressor binds to the lac operator to inhibit transcription in E. coli. This inhibition can be relieved by adding lactose or isopropyl-β-D-thiogalactopyranoside (IPTG). lac repressor encoded by lacI
  10028..10046   +  promoter       T3 promoter: promoter for bacteriophage T3 RNA polymerase
>Addgene plasmid #141850 | TFORF1620 | addgene full sequence | sequence record 415141 | Addgene NGS Result
TTAATGTAGTCTTATGCAATACTCTTGTAGTCTTGCAACATGGTAACGATGAGTTAGCAACATGCCTTAC
AAGGAGAGAAAAAGCACCGTGCATGCCGATTGGTGGAAGTAAGGTGGTACGATCGTGCCTTATTAGGAAG
GCAACAGACGGGTCTGACATGGATTGGACGAACCACTGAATTGCCGCATTGCAGAGATATTGTATTTAAG
TGCCTAGCTCGATACATAAACGGGTCTCTCTGGTTAGACCAGATCTGAGCCTGGGAGCTCTCTGGCTAAC
TAGGGAACCCACTGCTTAAGCCTCAATAAAGCTTGCCTTGAGTGCTTCAAGTAGTGTGTGCCCGTCTGTT
GTGTGACTCTGGTAACTAGAGATCCCTCAGACCCTTTTAGTCAGTGTGGAAAATCTCTAGCAGTGGCGCC
CGAACAGGGACTTGAAAGCGAAAGGGAAACCAGAGGAGCTCTCTCGACGCAGGACTCGGCTTGCTGAAGC
GCGCACGGCAAGAGGCGAGGGGCGGCGACTGGTGAGTACGCCAAAAATTTTGACTAGCGGAGGCTAGAAG
GAGAGAGATGGGTGCGAGAGCGTCAGTATTAAGCGGGGGAGAATTAGATCGCGATGGGAAAAAATTCGGT
TAAGGCCAGGGGGAAAGAAAAAATATAAATTAAAACATATAGTATGGGCAAGCAGGGAGCTAGAACGATT
CGCAGTTAATCCTGGCCTGTTAGAAACATCAGAAGGCTGTAGACAAATACTGGGACAGCTACAACCATCC
CTTCAGACAGGATCAGAAGAACTTAGATCATTATATAATACAGTAGCAACCCTCTATTGTGTGCATCAAA
GGATAGAGATAAAAGACACCAAGGAAGCTTTAGACAAGATAGAGGAAGAGCAAAACAAAAGTAAGACCAC
CGCACAGCAAGCGGCCGCTGATCTTCAGACCTGGAGGAGGAGATATGAGGGACAATTGGAGAAGTGAATT
ATATAAATATAAAGTAGTAAAAATTGAACCATTAGGAGTAGCACCCACCAAGGCAAAGAGAAGAGTGGTG
CAGAGAGAAAAAAGAGCAGTGGGAATAGGAGCTTTGTTCCTTGGGTTCTTGGGAGCAGCAGGAAGCACTA
TGGGCGCAGCGTCAATGACGCTGACGGTACAGGCCAGACAATTATTGTCTGGTATAGTGCAGCAGCAGAA
CAATTTGCTGAGGGCTATTGAGGCGCAACAGCATCTGTTGCAACTCACAGTCTGGGGCATCAAGCAGCTC
CAGGCAAGAATCCTGGCTGTGGAAAGATACCTAAAGGATCAACAGCTCCTGGGGATTTGGGGTTGCTCTG
GAAAACTCATTTGCACCACTGCTGTGCCTTGGAATGCTAGTTGGAGTAATAAATCTCTGGAACAGATTTG
GAATCACACGACCTGGATGGAGTGGGACAGAGAAATTAACAATTACACAAGCTTAATACACTCCTTAATT
GAAGAATCGCAAAACCAGCAAGAAAAGAATGAACAAGAATTATTGGAATTAGATAAATGGGCAAGTTTGT
GGAATTGGTTTAACATAACAAATTGGCTGTGGTATATAAAATTATTCATAATGATAGTAGGAGGCTTGGT
AGGTTTAAGAATAGTTTTTGCTGTACTTTCTATAGTGAATAGAGTTAGGCAGGGATATTCACCATTATCG
TTTCAGACCCACCTCCCAACCCCGAGGGGACCCATGCATTGCATCTCAATTAGTCAGCAACCAGGTGTGG
AAAGTCCCCAGGCTCCCCAGCAGGCAGAAGTATGCAAAGCATGCGTCTCAATTAGTCAGCAACCATAGTC
CCGCCCCTAACTCCGCCCATCCCGCCCCTAACTCCGCCCAGTTCCGCCCATTCTCCGCCCCATGGCTGAC
TAATTTTTTTTATTTATGCAGAGGCCGAGGCCGCCTCGGCCTCTGAGCTATTCCAGAAGTAGTGAGGAGG
CTTTTTTGGAGGCCTAGGCTTTTGCAAAAAGCTTTCTAGAGGTACCACCGGAGCTTACCATGACCGAGTA
CAAGCCCACGGTGCGCCTCGCCACCCGCGACGACGTCCCCAGGGCCGTACGCACCCTCGCCGCCGCGTTC
GCCGACTACCCCGCCACGCGCCACACCGTCGATCCGGACCGCCACATCGAGCGGGTCACCGAGCTGCAAG
AACTCTTCCTCACGCGCGTCGGGCTCGACATCGGCAAGGTGTGGGTCGCGGACGACGGCGCCGCCGTGGC
GGTCTGGACCACGCCGGAGAGCGTCGAAGCGGGGGCGGTGTTCGCCGAGATCGGCCCGCGCATGGCCGAG
TTGAGCGGTTCCCGGCTGGCCGCGCAGCAACAGATGGAAGGCCTCCTGGCGCCGCACCGGCCCAAGGAGC
CCGCGTGGTTCCTGGCCACCGTCGGCGTCTCGCCCGACCACCAGGGCAAGGGTCTGGGCAGCGCCGTCGT
GCTCCCCGGAGTGGAGGCGGCCGAGCGCGCCGGGGTGCCCGCCTTCCTGGAGACCTCCGCGCCCCGCAAC
CTCCCCTTCTACGAGCGGCTCGGCTTCACCGTCACCGCCGACGTCGAGGTGCCCGAAGGACCGCGCACCT
GGTGCATGACCCGCAAGCCCGGTGCCAGTTAACGAATTCTAGATCTTGAGACAAATGGCAGTATTCATCC
ACAATTTTAAAAGAAAAGGGGGGATTGGGGGGTACAGTGCAGGGGAAAGAATAGTAGACATAATAGCAAC
AGACATACAAACTAAAGAATTACAAAAACAAATTACAAAAATTCAAAATTTTCGGGTTTATTACAGGGAC
AGCAGAGATCCACTTTGGCGCCGGCTCGAGGCCTGCAGGTGCAAAGATGGATAAAGTTTTAAACAGAGAG
GAATCTTTGCAGCTAATGGACCTTCTAGGTCTTGAAAGGAGTGGGAATTGGCTCCGGTGCCCGTCAGTGG
GCAGAGCGCACATCGCCCACAGTCCCCGAGAAGTTGGGGGGAGGGGTCGGCAATTGAACCGGTGCCTAGA
GAAGGTGGCGCGGGGTAAACTGGGAAAGTGATGTCGTGTACTGGCTCCGCCTTTTTCCCGAGGGTGGGGG
AGAACCGTATATAAGTGCAGTAGTCGCCGTGAACGTTCTTTTTCGCAACGGGTTTGCCGCCAGAACACAG
GTAAGTGCCGTGTGTGGTTCCCGCGGGCCTGGCCTCTTTACGGGTTATGGCCCTTGCGTGCCTTGAATTA
CTTCCACCTGGCTGCAGTACGTGATTCTTGATCCCGAGCTTCGGGTTGGAAGTGGGTGGGAGAGTTCGAG
GCCTTGCGCTTAAGGAGCCCCTTCGCCTCGTGCTTGAGTTGAGGCCTGGCCTGGGCGCTGGGGCCGCCGC
GTGCGAATCTGGTGGCACCTTCGCGCCTGTCTCGCTGCTTTCGATAAGTCTCTAGCCATTTAAAATTTTT
GATGACCTGCTGCGACGCTTTTTTTCTGGCAAGATAGTCTTGTAAATGCGGGCCAAGATCTGCACACTGG
TATTTCGGTTTTTGGGGCCGCGGGCGGCGACGGGGCCCGTGCGTCCCAGCGCACATGTTCGGCGAGGCGG
GGCCTGCGAGCGCGGCCACCGAGAATCGGACGGGGGTAGTCTCAAGCTGGCCGGCCTGCTCTGGTGCCTG
GCCTCGCGCCGCCGTGTATCGCCCCGCCCTGGGCGGCAAGGCTGGCCCGGTCGGCACCAGTTGCGTGAGC
GGAAAGATGGCCGCTTCCCGGCCCTGCTGCAGGGAGCTCAAAATGGAGGACGCGGCGCTCGGGAGAGCGG
GCGGGTGAGTCACCCACACAAAGGAAAAGGGCCTTTCCGTCCTCAGCCGTCGCTTCATGTGACTCCACGG
AGTACCGGGCGCCGTCCAGGCACCTCGATTAGTTCTCGAGCTTTTGGAGTACGTCGTCTTTAGGTTGGGG
GGAGGGGTTTTATGCGATGGAGTTTCCCCACACTGAGTGGGTGGAGACTGAAGTTAGGCCAGCTTGGCAC
TTGATGTAATTCTCCTTGGAATTTGCCCTTTTTGAGTTTGGATCTTGGTTCATTCTCAAGCCTCAGACAG
TGGTTCAAAGTTTTTTTCTTCCATTTCAGGTGTCGTGAGGCTAGCACCGCCACCATGTCTTCCAGACTCG
GTGCTGTACCCGCCACTTCGGGACCCACAACCTTTAAGCAGCAGAGGAGCACGAGGATCGTGGGAGCTAA
GAATAGCAGGACCCAGTGCTCCATAAAGGATAATAGTTTCCAGTACACTATCCCTCATGATGACTCCTTA
AGTGGTTCATCGTCTGCATCTTCGTGTGAACCAGTGAGTGATTTTCCAGCATCTTTCCGAAAATCTACCT
ACTGGATGAAGATGAGAAGAATCAAGCCAGCTGCTACTTCTCATGTCGAAGGGTCAGGTGGAGTATCAGC
CAAGGGGAAAAGGAAACCCAGGCAGGAAGAAGATGAAGACTATCGAGAATTTCCTCAGAAGAAGCATAAG
CTTTATGGGAGGAAGCAACGGCCTAAAACTCAGCCCAATCCCAAATCCCAGGCCCGTCGTATTCGGAAGG
AACCACCAGTTTATGCAGCAGGCAGTTTGGAGGAGCAATGGTACTTAGAAATCGTTGATAAAGGCAGTGT
CTCCTGCCCTACCTGCCAGGCAGTGGGGAGGAAGACCATAGAGGGTTTAAAGAAACACATGGAAAACTGC
AAGCAGGAAATGTTTACTTGTCATCATTGTGGGAAACAACTTCGTTCACTGGCAGGGATGAAGTATCATG
TCATGGCAAATCATAATAGTTTGCCCATTTTGAAAGCCGGAGATGAAATAGATGAGCCAAGTGAGAGGGA
AAGGCTCCGAACAGTTCTAAAGAGACTGGGAAAGCTCAGGTGCATGCGTGAGAGTTGCTCCAGTAGCTTC
ACCAGCATCATGGGATATCTCTACCATGTCAGAAAATGTGGCAAAGGGGCTGCAGAGCTGGAAAAGATGA
CCCTGAAATGTCACCACTGTGGAAAACCATATAGGTCGAAGGCTGGACTTGCATATCACCTGAGGTCAGA
GCATGGGCCTATATCCTTCTTTCCAGAGTCAGGACAGCCAGAGTGCTTAAAGGAGATGAACCTAGAGTCA
AAGAGTGGGGGCCGAGTTCAGAGACGTTCTGCCAAGATAGCTGTATACCACCTACAGGAGCTGGCCTCTG
CTGAACTGGCCAAGGAATGGCCCAAGAGGAAGGTGCTTCAGGACCTGGTACCTGATGATCGAAAGTTAAA
ATATACTCGTCCAGGGCTCCCTACCTTCAGCCAGGAAGTACTACATAAATGGAAGACAGATATCAAGAAA
TATCATCGTATTCAGTGTCCTAACCAGGGCTGTGAGGCTGTCTACAGCAGTGTATCTGGCCTTAAAGCTC
ACCTGGGCTCTTGTACATTGGGAAACTTTGTGGCTGGAAAATACAAATGTCTTCTATGTCAGAAAGAATT
TGTGTCAGAGAGTGGTGTCAAGTATCACATCAACTCCGTCCATGCTGAGGACTGGTTCGTTGTAAACCCA
ACAACAACCAAAAGCTTTGAAAAGCTGATGAAGATAAAGCAGCGGCAGCAAGAAGAAGAAAAGCGGAGGC
AGCAGCACAGGAGCAGAAGGTCTCTAAGAAGGCGGCAGCAGCCTGGCATTGAGCTTCCCGAGACAGAGCT
GAGTCTTAGAGTAGGGAAGGATCAGAGGAGGAATAATGAGGAACTGGTAGTGTCAGCCTCCTGTAAGGAA
CCAGAGCAGGAGCCAGTGCCAGCACAGTTCCAGAAAGTAAAGCCCCCAAAGACTAATCATAAACGAGGAA
GGAAATAGTAATGAACTAGTCCGTAACTTGAAAGTATTTCGATTTCTTGGCTTTATATATCTTGTGGAAA
GGACGAAAAGGTGAACGAACATAGGATTCGACGCGTTAAGTCGACAATCAACCTCTGGATTACAAAATTT
GTGAAAGATTGACTGGTATTCTTAACTATGTTGCTCCTTTTACGCTATGTGGATACGCTGCTTTAATGCC
TTTGTATCATGCTATTGCTTCCCGTATGGCTTTCATTTTCTCCTCCTTGTATAAATCCTGGTTGCTGTCT
CTTTATGAGGAGTTGTGGCCCGTTGTCAGGCAACGTGGCGTGGTGTGCACTGTGTTTGCTGACGCAACCC
CCACTGGTTGGGGCATTGCCACCACCTGTCAGCTCCTTTCCGGGACTTTCGCTTTCCCCCTCCCTATTGC
CACGGCGGAACTCATCGCCGCCTGCCTTGCCCGCTGCTGGACAGGGGCTCGGCTGTTGGGCACTGACAAT
TCCGTGGTGTTGTCGGGGAAATCATCGTCCTTTCCTTGGCTGCTCGCCTGTGTTGCCACCTGGATTCTGC
GCGGGACGTCCTTCTGCTACGTCCCTTCGGCCCTCAATCCAGCGGACCTTCCTTCCCGCGGCCTGCTGCC
GGCTCTGCGGCCTCTTCCGCGTCTTCGCCTTCGCCCTCAGACGAGTCGGATCTCCCTTTGGGCCGCCTCC
CCGCGTCGACTTTAAGACCAATGACTTACAAGGCAGCTGTAGATCTTAGCCACTTTTTAAAAGAAAAGGG
GGGACTGGAAGGGCTAATTCACTCCCAACGAAGACAAGATCTGCTTTTTGCTTGTACTGGGTCTCTCTGG
TTAGACCAGATCTGAGCCTGGGAGCTCTCTGGCTAACTAGGGAACCCACTGCTTAAGCCTCAATAAAGCT
TGCCTTGAGTGCTTCAAGTAGTGTGTGCCCGTCTGTTGTGTGACTCTGGTAACTAGAGATCCCTCAGACC
CTTTTAGTCAGTGTGGAAAATCTCTAGCAGTACGTATAGTAGTTCATGTCATCTTATTATTCAGTATTTA
TAACTTGCAAAGAAATGAATATCAGAGAGTGAGAGGAACTTGTTTATTGCAGCTTATAATGGTTACAAAT
AAAGCAATAGCATCACAAATTTCACAAATAAAGCATTTTTTTCACTGCATTCTAGTTGTGGTTTGTCCAA
ACTCATCAATGTATCTTATCATGTCTGGCTCTAGCTATCCCGCCCCTAACTCCGCCCATCCCGCCCCTAA
CTCCGCCCAGTTCCGCCCATTCTCCGCCCCATGGCTGACTAATTTTTTTTATTTATGCAGAGGCCGAGGC
CGCCTCGGCCTCTGAGCTATTCCAGAAGTAGTGAGGAGGCTTTTTTGGAGGCCTAGGGACGTACCCAATT
CGCCCTATAGTGAGTCGTATTACGCGCGCTCACTGGCCGTCGTTTTACAACGTCGTGACTGGGAAAACCC
TGGCGTTACCCAACTTAATCGCCTTGCAGCACATCCCCCTTTCGCCAGCTGGCGTAATAGCGAAGAGGCC
CGCACCGATCGCCCTTCCCAACAGTTGCGCAGCCTGAATGGCGAATGGG
[124 nt withheld, positions 7400-7523]
C
[91 nt withheld, positions 7525-7615]
A
[49 nt withheld, positions 7617-7665]
CCTTTGACGTTGGAGTCCACGTTCTTT
[37 nt withheld, positions 7693-7729]
ACCCTATCTCGGTCTATTCTTTTGATTTATAAGGGATTTTGCCGATTTCGGCCTATTGGTTAAAAAATGA
GCTGATTTAACAAAAATTTAACGCGAATTTTAACAAAATATTAACGCTTACAATTTAGGTGGCACTTTTC
GGGGAAATGTGCGCGGAACCCCTATTTGTTTATTTTTCTAAATACATTCAAATATGTATCCGCTCATGAG
ACAATAACCCTGATAAATGCTTCAATAATATTGAAAAAGGAAGAGTATGAGTATTCAACATTTCCGTGTC
GCCCTTATTCCCTTTTTTGCGGCATTTTGCCTTCCTGTTTTTGCTCACCCAGAAACGCTGGTGAAAGTAA
AAGATGCTGAAGATCAGTTGGGTGCACGAGTGGGTTACATCGAACTGGATCTCAACAGCGGTAAGATCCT
TGAGAGTTTTCGCCCCGAAGAACGTTTTCCAATGATGAGCACTTTTAAAGTTCTGCTATGTGGCGCGGTA
TTATCCCGTATTGACGCCGGGCAAGAGCAACTCGGTCGCCGCATACACTATTCTCAGAATGACTTGGTTG
AGTACTCACCAGTCACAGAAAAGCATCTTACGGATGGCATGACAGTAAGAGAATTATGCAGTGCTGCCAT
AACCATGAGTGATAACACTGCGGCCAACTTACTTCTGACAACGATCGGAGGACCGAAGGAGCTAACCGCT
TTTTTGCACAACATGGGGGATCATGTAACTCGCCTTGATCGTTGGGAACCGGAGCTGAATGAAGCCATAC
CAAACGACGAGCGTGACACCACGATGCCTGTAGCAATGGCAACAACGTTGCGCAAACTATTAACTGGCGA
ACTACTTACTCTAGCTTCCCGGCAACAATTAATAGACTGGATGGAGGCGGATAAAGTTGCAGGACCACTT
CTGCGCTCGGCCCTTCCGGCTGGCTGGTTTATTGCTGATAAATCTGGAGCCGGTGAGCGTGGGTCTCGCG
GTATCATTGCAGCACTGGGGCCAGATGGTAAGCCCTCCCGTATCGTAGTTATCTACACGACGGGGAGTCA
GGCAACTATGGATGAACGAAATAGACAGATCGCTGAGATAGGTGCCTCACTGATTAAGCATTGGTAACTG
TCAGACCAAGTTTACTCATATATACTTTAGATTGATTTAAAACTTCATTTTTAATTTAAAAGGATCTAGG
TGAAGATCCTTTTTGATAATCTCATGACCAAAATCCCTTAACGTGAGTTTTCGTTCCACTGAGCGTCAGA
CCCCGTAGAAAAGATCAAAGGATCTTCTTGAGATCCTTTTTTTCTGCGCGTAATCTGCTGCTTGCAAACA
AAAAAACCACCGCTACCAGCGGTGGTTTGTTTGCCGGATCAAGAGCTACCAACTCTTTTTCCGAAGGTAA
CTGGCTTCAGCAGAGCGCAGATACCAAATACTGTTCTTCTAGTGTAGCCGTAGTTAGGCCACCACTTCAA
GAACTCTGTAGCACCGCCTACATACCTCGCTCTGCTAATCCTGTTACCAGTGGCTGCTGCCAGTGGCGAT
AAGTCGTGTCTTACCGGGTTGGACTCAAGACGATAGTTACCGGATAAGGCGCAGCGGTCGGGCTGAACGG
GGGGTTCGTGCACACAGCCCAGCTTGGAGCGAACGACCTACACCGAACTGAGATACCTACAGCGTGAGCT
ATGAGAAAGCGCCACGCTTCCCGAAGGGAGAAAGGCGGACAGGTATCCGGTAAGCGGCAGGGTCGGAACA
GGAGAGCGCACGAGGGAGCTTCCAGGGGGAAACGCCTGGTATCTTTATAGTCCTGTCGGGTTTCGCCACC
TCTGACTTGAGCGTCGATTTTTGTGATGCTCGTCAGGGGGGCGGAGCCTATGGAAAAACGCCAGCAACGC
GGCCTTTTTACGGTTCCTGGCCTTTTGCTGGCCTTTTGCTCACATGTTCTTTCCTGCGTTATCCCCTGAT
TCTGTGGATAACCGTATTACCGCCTTTGAGTGAGCTGATACCGCTCGCCGCAGCCGAACGACCGAGCGCA
GCGAGTCAGTGAGCGAGGAAGCGGAAGAGCGCCCAATACGCAAACCGCCTCTCCCCGCGCGTTGGCCGAT
TCATTAATGCAGCTGGCACGACAGGTTTCCCGACTGGAAAGCGGGCAGTGAGCGCAACGCAATTAATGTG
AGTTAGCTCACTCATTAGGCACCCCAGGCTTTACACTTTATGCTTCCGGCTCGTATGTTGTGTGGAATTG
TGAGCGGATAACAATTTCACACAGGAAACAGCTATGACCATGATTACGCCAAGCGCGCAATTAACCCTCA
CTAAAGGGAACAAAAGCTGGAGCTGCAAGC
