>Addgene plasmid #141850 | TFORF1620 | depositor partial sequence | sequence record 277687 | Insert
ACCGCCACCATGTCTTCCAGACTCGGTGCTGTACCCGCCACTTCGGGACCCACAACCTTTAAGCAGCAGA
GGAGCACGAGGATCGTGGGAGCTAAGAATAGCAGGACCCAGTGCTCCATAAAGGATAATAGTTTCCAGTA
CACTATCCCTCATGATGACTCCTTAAGTGGTTCATCGTCTGCATCTTCGTGTGAACCAGTGAGTGATTTT
CCAGCATCTTTCCGAAAATCTACCTACTGGATGAAGATGAGAAGAATCAAGCCAGCTGCTACTTCTCATG
TCGAAGGGTCAGGTGGAGTATCAGCCAAGGGGAAAAGGAAACCCAGGCAGGAAGAAGATGAAGACTATCG
AGAATTTCCTCAGAAGAAGCATAAGCTTTATGGGAGGAAGCAACGGCCTAAAACTCAGCCCAATCCCAAA
TCCCAGGCCCGTCGTATTCGGAAGGAACCACCAGTTTATGCAGCAGGCAGTTTGGAGGAGCAATGGTACT
TAGAAATCGTTGATAAAGGCAGTGTCTCCTGCCCTACCTGCCAGGCAGTGGGGAGGAAGACCATAGAGGG
TTTAAAGAAACACATGGAAAACTGCAAGCAGGAAATGTTTACTTGTCATCATTGTGGGAAACAACTTCGT
TCACTGGCAGGGATGAAGTATCATGTCATGGCAAATCATAATAGTTTGCCCATTTTGAAAGCCGGAGATG
AAATAGATGAGCCAAGTGAGAGGGAAAGGCTCCGAACAGTTCTAAAGAGACTGGGAAAGCTCAGGTGCAT
GCGTGAGAGTTGCTCCAGTAGCTTCACCAGCATCATGGGATATCTCTACCATGTCAGAAAATGTGGCAAA
GGGGCTGCAGAGCTGGAAAAGATGACCCTGAAATGTCACCACTGTGGAAAACCATATAGGTCGAAGGCTG
GACTTGCATATCACCTGAGGTCAGAGCATGGGCCTATATCCTTCTTTCCAGAGTCAGGACAGCCAGAGTG
CTTAAAGGAGATGAACCTAGAGTCAAAGAGTGGGGGCCGAGTTCAGAGACGTTCTGCCAAGATAGCTGTA
TACCACCTACAGGAGCTGGCCTCTGCTGAACTGGCCAAGGAATGGCCCAAGAGGAAGGTGCTTCAGGACC
TGGTACCTGATGATCGAAAGTTAAAATATACTCGTCCAGGGCTCCCTACCTTCAGCCAGGAAGTACTACA
TAAATGGAAGACAGATATCAAGAAATATCATCGTATTCAGTGTCCTAACCAGGGCTGTGAGGCTGTCTAC
AGCAGTGTATCTGGCCTTAAAGCTCACCTGGGCTCTTGTACATTGGGAAACTTTGTGGCTGGAAAATACA
AATGTCTTCTATGTCAGAAAGAATTTGTGTCAGAGAGTGGTGTCAAGTATCACATCAACTCCGTCCATGC
TGAGGACTGGTTCGTTGTAAACCCAACAACAACCAAAAGCTTTGAAAAGCTGATGAAGATAAAGCAGCGG
CAGCAAGAAGAAGAAAAGCGGAGGCAGCAGCACAGGAGCAGAAGGTCTCTAAGAAGGCGGCAGCAGCCTG
GCATTGAGCTTCCCGAGACAGAGCTGAGTCTTAGAGTAGGGAAGGATCAGAGGAGGAATAATGAGGAACT
GGTAGTGTCAGCCTCCTGTAAGGAACCAGAGCAGGAGCCAGTGCCAGCACAGTTCCAGAAAGTAAAGCCC
CCAAAGACTAATCATAAACGAGGAAGGAAATAGTAATGAACTAGTCCGTAACTTGAAAGTATTTCGATTT
CTTGGCTTTATATATCTTGTGGAAAGGACGAAAAGGTGAACGAACATAGGATTCG
