>Addgene plasmid #141850 | TFORF1620 | depositor partial sequence | sequence record 277688 | Barcode
AAAGGTGAACGAACATAGGATTCG
